Addgene plasmid #217659: AAVS1_Cas9-hGem_gRNA2
Purpose: expresses Cas9-hGem and guideRNA targeting the human AAVS1 safe harbour locus
Depositing lab: Daniel Gerlich. Publication: Cohesin-mediated DNA loop extrusion resolves sister chromatids in G2 phase. Batty P, Langer CC, Takacs Z, Tang W, Blaukopf C, Peters JM, Gerlich DW. EMBO J. 2023 Aug 15;42(16):e113475. doi: 10.15252/embj.2023113475. Epub 2023 Jun 26. PubMed 37357575.
Backbone
  Vector backbone: pX330-U6-Chimeric_BB-CBh-hSpCas9-hGem-Bpil-P2A-mCherry
  Backbone size w/o insert (bp): 9643
  Total vector size (bp): 9646
  Vector type: Mammalian Expression, Bacterial Expression, CRISPR
  Selectable markers: mCherry
Growth in bacteria
  Bacterial resistance: Ampicillin, 100 μg/mL
  Growth temperature: 37°C
  Growth strain: NEB Stable
  Copy number: High Copy
Gene/Insert
  Gene/Insert name: sgRNA2 targeting the human AAVS1 safe harbour locus
  gRNA/shRNA sequence: Unspecified
  Species: H. sapiens (human)
  Insert size (bp): 19
  Promoter: U6
  Cloning method: Restriction Enzyme; 5′ cloning site BpiI (destroyed during cloning); 3′ cloning site BpiI (destroyed during cloning)
  Sequencing primers: 5′ GACTATCATATGCTTACCGT; 3′ GATGGGGAGAGTGAAGCAGAAC
Terms and licenses: Academic/Nonprofit Terms; Industry Terms: Not Available to Industry
How to cite: AAVS1_Cas9-hGem_gRNA2 was a gift from Daniel Gerlich (Addgene plasmid # 217659 ; http://n2t.net/addgene:217659 ; RRID:Addgene_217659)
