[The description below was written by a language model from this plasmid's Addgene catalogue record and pLannotate feature annotations shown in this document.]
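Description:
AAVS1_Cas9-hGem_gRNA2 is a 9.6 kb all-in-one CRISPR plasmid built on a pX330-derived backbone for transient expression in mammalian cells. It is propagated in E. coli through a high-copy ColE1/pUC-type origin with ampicillin resistance (AmpR under its own bla promoter). An f1 origin, short rop and bom fragments, and a single annotated AAV2 inverted terminal repeat are present as carry-over from the parental vector. With only one ITR annotated, nothing in the record indicates that the plasmid is meant for AAV packaging.

The payload consists of two expression units. A human U6 RNA polymerase III promoter drives a single guide RNA made of a 19-nt spacer against the human AAVS1 safe harbour locus joined to the S. pyogenes gRNA scaffold. The spacer was inserted between BpiI sites that were destroyed during cloning, and its sequence is not specified in the record. A second, partial scaffold fragment is also annotated just downstream. The other unit uses the CBh promoter (CMV enhancer, chicken β-actin promoter and a hybrid CBA/MVM intron) to express S. pyogenes Cas9, which the annotation software splits into N- and C-terminal segments that together span the plasmid origin. Cas9 is followed by a nucleoplasmin NLS and a fragment of human geminin (hGem). Because geminin is degraded at the metaphase–anaphase transition, this fusion is generally used to deplete Cas9 in G1 and restrict it to S/G2, when homology-directed repair is favoured. According to the backbone name, a P2A peptide then links mCherry, and a bGH polyadenylation signal ends the transcript. mCherry serves as the fluorescent marker for identifying or sorting transfected cells. The plasmid is intended for cutting AAVS1 in human cells, typically to support transgene knock-in at that locus.
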