Features (pLannotate 1.2.2; 20 found; start..end, strand, type, name):
    630..857     -  intron         hybrid intron: hybrid between chicken β-actin (CBA) and minute virus of mice (MMV) introns (Gray et al., 2011)
    858..1136    -  promoter       chicken β-actin promoter: No description available
   1138..1423    -  enhancer       CMV enhancer: human cytomegalovirus immediate early enhancer; contains an 18-bp deletion relative to the standard CMV enhancer
   1470..1513    -  misc_RNA       gRNA scaffold (fragment): guide RNA scaffold for the Streptococcus pyogenes CRISPR/Cas9 system
   1520..1595    -  misc_RNA       gRNA scaffold: guide RNA scaffold for the Streptococcus pyogenes CRISPR/Cas9 system
   1625..1865    -  promoter       U6 promoter: RNA polymerase III promoter for human U6 snRNA
   1927..2515    -  rep_origin     ori: high-copy-number ColE1/pMB1/pBR322/pUC origin of replication
   2686..3546    -  CDS            AmpR: β-lactamase; bla; confers resistance to ampicillin, carbenicillin, and related antibiotics
   3547..3651    -  promoter       AmpR promoter: bla
   3746..3781    +  CDS            rop (fragment): Rop protein, which maintains plasmids at low copy number; rop
   3883..3932    +  misc_feature   bom (fragment): basis of mobility region from pBR322
   3933..4388    -  rep_origin     f1 ori (sequence partly withheld): f1 bacteriophage origin of replication; arrow indicates direction of (+) strand synthesis
   4407..4458    +  misc_feature   bom (fragment): basis of mobility region from pBR322
   4463..4603    -  repeat_region  AAV2 ITR: inverted terminal repeat of adeno-associated virus serotype 2 inverted
   4708..4819    -  polyA_signal   bGH poly(A) signal: bovine growth hormone polyadenylation signal
   4853..5560    -  CDS            mCherry: mCherry is a basic (constitutively fluorescent) red fluorescent protein published in 2004, derived from Discosoma sp.. It is reported to be a very rapidly-maturing monomer with low acid sensitivity.
   5648..5977    -  CDS            GMNN (fragment): GEMI_HUMAN - Experimental evidence at protein level: Swiss-Prot protein existence level 1. Inhibits DNA replication by preventing the incorporation of MCM complex into pre-replication complex (pre-RC) (PubMed:9635433, PubMed:14993212, PubMed:20129055, PubMed:24064211). It is degraded during the mitotic phase of the cell cycle (PubMed:9635433, PubMed:14993212, PubMed:24064211). Its destruction at the metaphase- anaphase transition permits replication in the succeeding cell cycle (PubMed:9635433, PubMed:14993212, PubMed:24064211). Inhibits histone acetyltransferase activity of KAT7/HBO1 in a CDT
   5990..6037    -  CDS            nucleoplasmin NLS: bipartite nuclear localization signal from nucleoplasmin
   6038..8536    -  CDS            Cas9(C): C-terminal portion of Streptococcus pyogenes Cas9 (Zetsche et al., 2015)
   8537..492     -  CDS            Cas9(N) (across the origin): N-terminal portion of Streptococcus pyogenes Cas9 (Zetsche et al., 2015)
>Addgene plasmid #217659 | AAVS1_Cas9-hGem_gRNA2 | addgene full sequence | sequence record 438226 | Addgene NGS Result
CCGGAACTTGATCATGTGGGCCAGGGCCAGATAGATCAGCCGCAGGTCGGCCTTGTCGGTGCTGTCCACC
AGTTTCTTTCTCAGGTGGTAGATGGTGGGGTACTTCTCGTGGTAGGCCACCTCGTCCACGATGTTGCCGA
AGATGGGGTGCCGCTCGTGCTTCTTATCCTCTTCCACCAGGAAGGACTCTTCCAGTCTGTGGAAGAAGCT
GTCGTCCACCTTGGCCATCTCGTTGCTGAAGATCTCTTGCAGATAGCAGATCCGGTTCTTCCGTCTGGTG
TATCTTCTTCTGGCGGTTCTCTTCAGCCGGGTGGCCTCGGCTGTTTCGCCGCTGTCGAACAGCAGGGCTC
CGATCAGGTTCTTCTTGATGCTGTGCCGGTCGGTGTTGCCCAGCACCTTGAATTTCTTGCTGGGCACCTT
GTACTCGTCGGTGATCACGGCCCAGCCCACAGAGTTGGTGCCGATGTCCAGGCCGATGCTGTACTTCTTG
TCGGCTGCTGGGACTCCGTGGATACCGACCTTCCGCTTCTTCTTTGGGGCCATCTTATCGTCATCGTCTT
TGTAATCAATATCATGATCCTTGTAGTCTCCGTCGTGGTCCTTATAGTCCATGGTGGCACCGGTCCAACC
TGAAAAAAAGTGATTTCAGGCAGGTGCTCCAGGTAATTAAACATTAATACCCCACCAACCAACCATCCCT
TAAACCCTTACCTCTTGCTCAGCTAATTACAGCCCGGAGGAGAAGGGCCGTCCCGCCCGCTCACCTGTGG
GAGTAACGCGGTCAGTCAGAGCCGGGGCGGGCGGCGCGAGGCGGCGGCGGAGCGGGGCACGGGGCGAAGG
CAGCGCGCAGCGACTCCCGCCCGCCGCGCGCTTCGCTTTTTATAGGGCCGCCGCCGCCGCCGCCTCGCCA
TAAAAGGAAACTTTCGGAGCGCGCCGCTCTGATTGGCTGCCGCCGCACCTCTCCGCCTCGCCCCGCCCCG
CCCCTCGCCCCGCCCCGCCCCGCCTGGCGCGCGCCCCCCCCCCCCCCCCCGCCCCCATCGCTGCACAAAA
TAATTAAAAAATAAATAAATACAAAATTGGGGGTGGGGAGGGGGGGGAGATGGGGAGAGTGAAGCAGAAC
GTGGGGCTCACCTCGACCATGGTAATAGCGATGACTAATACGTAGATGTACTGCCAAGTAGGAAAGTCCC
ATAAGGTCATGTACTGGGCACAATGCCAGGCGGGCCATTTACCGTCATTGACGTCAATAGGGGGCGTACT
TGGCATATGATACACTTGATGTACTGCCAAGTGGGCAGTTTACCGTAAATACTCCACCCATTGACGTCAA
TGGAAAGTCCCTATTGGCGTTACTATTGACGTCAATGGGCGGGGGTCGTTGGGCGGTCAGCCAGGCGGGC
CATTTACCGTAAGTTATGTAACGGGTACCTCTAGAGCCATTTGTCTGCAGAATTGGCGCACGCGCTAAAA
ACGGACTAGCCTTATTTTAACTTGCTATTTCTAGCTCTAAAACAAAAAAGCACCGACTCGGTGCCACTTT
TTCAAGTTGATAACGGACTAGCCTTATTTTAACTTGCTATTTCTAGCTCTAAAACCTAGGGACAGGATTG
GTGACCGGTGTTTCGTCCTTTCCACAAGATATATAAAGCCAAGAAATCGAAATACTTTCAAGTTACGGTA
AGCATATGATAGTCCATTTTAAAACATAATTTTAAAACTGCAAACTACCCAAGAAATTATTACTTTCTAC
GTCACGTATTTTGTACTAATATCTTTGTGTTTACAGTCAAATTAATTCCAATTATCTCTCTAACAGCCTT
GTATCGTATATGCAAATATGAAGGAATCATGGGAAATAGGCCCTCACATGTGAGCAAAAGGCCAGCAAAA
GGCCAGGAACCGTAAAAAGGCCGCGTTGCTGGCGTTTTTCCATAGGCTCCGCCCCCCTGACGAGCATCAC
AAAAATCGACGCTCAAGTCAGAGGTGGCGAAACCCGACAGGACTATAAAGATACCAGGCGTTTCCCCCTG
GAAGCTCCCTCGTGCGCTCTCCTGTTCCGACCCTGCCGCTTACCGGATACCTGTCCGCCTTTCTCCCTTC
GGGAAGCGTGGCGCTTTCTCATAGCTCACGCTGTAGGTATCTCAGTTCGGTGTAGGTCGTTCGCTCCAAG
CTGGGCTGTGTGCACGAACCCCCCGTTCAGCCCGACCGCTGCGCCTTATCCGGTAACTATCGTCTTGAGT
CCAACCCGGTAAGACACGACTTATCGCCACTGGCAGCAGCCACTGGTAACAGGATTAGCAGAGCGAGGTA
TGTAGGCGGTGCTACAGAGTTCTTGAAGTGGTGGCCTAACTACGGCTACACTAGAAGAACAGTATTTGGT
ATCTGCGCTCTGCTGAAGCCAGTTACCTTCGGAAAAAGAGTTGGTAGCTCTTGATCCGGCAAACAAACCA
CCGCTGGTAGCGGTGGTTTTTTTGTTTGCAAGCAGCAGATTACGCGCAGAAAAAAAGGATCTCAAGAAGA
TCCTTTGATCTTTTCTACGGGGTCTGACGCTCAGTGGAACGAAAACTCACGTTAAGGGATTTTGGTCATG
AGATTATCAAAAAGGATCTTCACCTAGATCCTTTTAAATTAAAAATGAAGTTTTAAATCAATCTAAAGTA
TATATGAGTAAACTTGGTCTGACAGTTACCAATGCTTAATCAGTGAGGCACCTATCTCAGCGATCTGTCT
ATTTCGTTCATCCATAGTTGCCTGACTCCCCGTCGTGTAGATAACTACGATACGGGAGGGCTTACCATCT
GGCCCCAGTGCTGCAATGATACCGCGGCTTCCACGCTCACCGGCTCCAGATTTATCAGCAATAAACCAGC
CAGCCGGAAGGGCCGAGCGCAGAAGTGGTCCTGCAACTTTATCCGCCTCCATCCAGTCTATTAATTGTTG
CCGGGAAGCTAGAGTAAGTAGTTCGCCAGTTAATAGTTTGCGCAACGTTGTTGCCATTGCTACAGGCATC
GTGGTGTCACGCTCGTCGTTTGGTATGGCTTCATTCAGCTCCGGTTCCCAACGATCAAGGCGAGTTACAT
GATCCCCCATGTTGTGCAAAAAAGCGGTTAGCTCCTTCGGTCCTCCGATCGTTGTCAGAAGTAAGTTGGC
CGCAGTGTTATCACTCATGGTTATGGCAGCACTGCATAATTCTCTTACTGTCATGCCATCCGTAAGATGC
TTTTCTGTGACTGGTGAGTACTCAACCAAGTCATTCTGAGAATAGTGTATGCGGCGACCGAGTTGCTCTT
GCCCGGCGTCAATACGGGATAATACCGCGCCACATAGCAGAACTTTAAAAGTGCTCATCATTGGAAAACG
TTCTTCGGGGCGAAAACTCTCAAGGATCTTACCGCTGTTGAGATCCAGTTCGATGTAACCCACTCGTGCA
CCCAACTGATCTTCAGCATCTTTTACTTTCACCAGCGTTTCTGGGTGAGCAAAAACAGGAAGGCAAAATG
CCGCAAAAAAGGGAATAAGGGCGACACGGAAATGTTGAATACTCATACTCTTCCTTTTTCAATATTATTG
AAGCATTTATCAGGGTTATTGTCTCATGAGCGGATACATATTTGAATGTATTTAGAAAAATAAACAAATA
GGGGTTCCGCGCACATTTCCCCGAAAAGTGCCACCTGACGTCTAAGAAACCATTATTATCATGACATTAA
CCTATAAAAATAGGCGTATCACGAGGCCCTTTCGTCTCGCGCGTTTCGGTGATGACGGTGAAAACCTCTG
ACACATGCAGCTCCCGGAGACGGTCACAGCTTGTCTGTAAGCGGATGCCGGGAGCAGACAAGCCCGTCAG
GGCGCGTCAGCGGGTGTTGGCGGGTGTCGGGGCTGGCTTAACTATGCGGCATCAGAGCAGATTGTACTGA
GAGTGCACCATAAAATTGTAAACGTTAATATTTTGTTAAAATTCGCGTTAAATTTTTGTTAAATCAGCTC
ATTTTTTAACCAATAGACCGAAATCGGCAAAATCCCTTATAAATCAAAAGAATAGCCCGAGATAGAGT
[37 nt withheld, positions 4059-4095]
AAAGAACGTGGACTCCAACGTCAAAGG
[141 nt withheld, positions 4123-4263]
G
[46 nt withheld, positions 4265-4310]
A
[95 nt withheld, positions 4312-4406]
TATGCGGTGTGAAATACCGCACAGATGCGTAAGGAGAAAATACCGCATCAGGCGCCCCTGCAGGCAGCTG
CGCGCTCGCTCGCTCACTGAGGCCGCCCGGGCAAAGCCCGGGCGTCGGGCGACCTTTGGTCGCCCGGCCT
CAGTGAGCGAGCGAGCGCGCAGAGAGGGAGTGGCCAACTCCATCACTAGGGGTTCCTGCGGCCGCTCCCC
AGCATGCCTGCTATTCTCTTCCCAATCCTCCCCCTTGCTGTCCTGCCCCACCCCACCCCCCAGAATAGAA
TGACACCTACTCAGACAATGCGATGCAATTTCCTCATTTTATTAGGAAAGGACAGTGGGAGTGGCACCTT
CCAGGGTCAAGGAAGGCACGGGGGAGGGGCAAACAACAGATGGCTGGCAACTAGAAGGCACAGTCGAGGC
TGATCAGCGAGCTCTAGGAATTCCTACTTGTACAGCTCGTCCATGCCGCCGGTGGAGTGGCGGCCCTCGG
CGCGTTCGTACTGTTCCACGATGGTGTAGTCCTCGTTGTGGGAGGTGATGTCCAACTTGATGTTGACGTT
GTAGGCGCCGGGCAGCTGCACGGGCTTCTTGGCCTTGTAGGTGGTCTTGACCTCAGCGTCGTAGTGGCCG
CCGTCCTTCAGCTTCAGCCTCTGCTTGATCTCGCCCTTCAGGGCGCCGTCCTCGGGGTACATCCGCTCGG
AGGAGGCCTCCCAGCCCATGGTTTTCTTCTGCATTACGGGGCCGTCGGAGGGGAAGTTGGTGCCGCGCAG
CTTCACCTTGTAGATGAACTCGCCGTCCTGCAGGGAGGAGTCCTGGGTCACGGTCACCACGCCGCCGTCC
TCGAAGTTCATCACGCGCTCCCACTTGAAGCCCTCGGGGAAGGACAGCTTCAAGTAGTCGGGGATGTCGG
CGGGGTGCTTCACGTAGGCCTTGGAGCCGTACATGAACTGAGGGGACAGGATGTCCCAGGCGAAGGGCAG
GGGGCCACCCTTGGTCACCTTCAGCTTGGCGGTCTGGGTGCCCTCGTAGGGGCGGCCCTCGCCCTCGCCC
TCGATCTCGAACTCGTGGCCGTTCACGGAGCCCTCCATGTGCACCTTGAAGCGCATGAACTCCTTGATGA
TGGCCATGTTATCCTCCTCGCCCTTGCTCACCATGGTGGCGACCGGCATGAATTCAGGTCCAGGGTTCTC
CTCCACGTCTCCAGCCTGCTTCAGCAGGCTGAAGTTAGTAGCTCCGCTTCCCAGCGCCTTTCTCCGTTTT
TCTGCCACTTCCTTCCAATACTGAGAGGATGGATTTTCTTTAATCATAAGATCAAATGACTCCTGGGTGA
CTCCTCCAAGATTTTTATTTTCACTAGATTCTGGGACAATAACCCCAGGGCTGGAAGTTGTAGATGTTAA
GTGGTCATTCCGATGTTTCCTTTTGGACAAGCCTGCGGACAGCTCATTTTCTCTTCCAACAAGAGATCCA
GATGCAGAAGGCTGAATCATCTTCAGAGTTCTTCTTGGGACAGAACTATTCTTTATATTCTCTTTGATTT
CTTCTTGTTTCTGCTTCATACTGGGATTCATAAGCTTGGATCCCTTTTTCTTTTTTGCCTGGCCGGCCTT
TTTCGTGGCCGCCGGCCTTTTGTCGCCTCCCAGCTGAGACAGGTCGATCCGTGTCTCGTACAGGCCGGTG
ATGCTCTGGTGGATCAGGGTGGCGTCCAGCACCTCTTTGGTGCTGGTGTACCTCTTCCGGTCGATGGTGG
TGTCAAAGTACTTGAAGGCGGCAGGGGCTCCCAGATTGGTCAGGGTAAACAGGTGGATGATATTCTCGGC
CTGCTCTCTGATGGGCTTATCCCGGTGCTTGTTGTAGGCGGACAGCACTTTGTCCAGATTAGCGTCGGCC
AGGATCACTCTCTTGGAGAACTCGCTGATCTGCTCGATGATCTCGTCCAGGTAGTGCTTGTGCTGTTCCA
CAAACAGCTGTTTCTGCTCATTATCCTCGGGGGAGCCCTTCAGCTTCTCATAGTGGCTGGCCAGGTACAG
GAAGTTCACATATTTGGAGGGCAGGGCCAGTTCGTTTCCCTTCTGCAGTTCGCCGGCAGAGGCCAGCATT
CTCTTCCGGCCGTTTTCCAGCTCGAACAGGGAGTACTTAGGCAGCTTGATGATCAGGTCCTTTTTCACTT
CTTTGTAGCCCTTGGCTTCCAGAAAGTCGATGGGATTCTTCTCGAAGCTGCTTCTTTCCATGATGGTGAT
CCCCAGCAGCTCTTTCACACTCTTCAGTTTCTTGGACTTGCCCTTTTCCACTTTGGCCACCACCAGCACA
GAATAGGCCACGGTGGGGCTGTCGAAGCCGCCGTACTTCTTAGGGTCCCAGTCCTTCTTTCTGGCGATCA
GCTTATCGCTGTTCCTCTTGGGCAGGATAGACTCTTTGCTGAAGCCGCCTGTCTGCACCTCGGTCTTTTT
CACGATATTCACTTGGGGCATGCTCAGCACTTTCCGCACGGTGGCAAAATCCCGGCCCTTATCCCACACG
ATCTCCCCGGTTTCGCCGTTTGTCTCGATCAGAGGCCGCTTCCGGATCTCGCCGTTGGCCAGGGTAATCT
CGGTCTTGAAAAAGTTCATGATGTTGCTGTAGAAGAAGTACTTGGCGGTAGCCTTGCCGATTTCCTGCTC
GCTCTTGGCGATCATCTTCCGCACGTCGTACACCTTGTAGTCGCCGTACACGAACTCGCTTTCCAGCTTA
GGGTACTTTTTGATCAGGGCGGTTCCCACGACGGCGTTCAGGTAGGCGTCGTGGGCGTGGTGGTAGTTGT
TGATCTCGCGCACTTTGTAAAACTGGAAATCCTTCCGGAAATCGGACACCAGCTTGGACTTCAGGGTGAT
CACTTTCACTTCCCGGATCAGCTTGTCATTCTCGTCGTACTTAGTGTTCATCCGGGAGTCCAGGATCTGT
GCCACGTGCTTTGTGATCTGCCGGGTTTCCACCAGCTGTCTCTTGATGAAGCCGGCCTTATCCAGTTCGC
TCAGGCCGCCTCTCTCGGCCTTGGTCAGATTGTCGAACTTTCTCTGGGTAATCAGCTTGGCGTTCAGCAG
CTGCCGCCAGTAGTTCTTCATCTTCTTCACGACCTCTTCGGAGGGCACGTTGTCGCTCTTGCCCCGGTTC
TTGTCGCTTCTGGTCAGCACCTTGTTGTCGATGGAGTCGTCCTTCAGAAAGCTCTGAGGCACGATATGGT
CCACATCGTAGTCGGACAGCCGGTTGATGTCCAGTTCCTGGTCCACGTACATATCCCGCCCATTCTGCAG
GTAGTACAGGTACAGCTTCTCGTTCTGCAGCTGGGTGTTTTCCACGGGGTGTTCTTTCAGGATCTGGCTG
CCCAGCTCTTTGATGCCCTCTTCGATCCGCTTCATTCTCTCGCGGCTGTTCTTCTGTCCCTTCTGGGTGG
TCTGGTTCTCTCTGGCCATTTCGATCACGATGTTCTCGGGCTTGTGCCGGCCCATCACTTTCACGAGCTC
GTCCACCACCTTCACTGTCTGCAGGATGCCCTTCTTAATGGCGGGGCTGCCGGCCAGATTGGCAATGTGC
TCGTGCAGGCTATCGCCCTGGCCGGACACCTGGGCTTTCTGGATGTCCTCTTTAAAGGTCAGGCTGTCGT
CGTGGATCAGCTGCATGAAGTTTCTGTTGGCGAAGCCGTCGGACTTCAGGAAATCCAGGATTGTCTTGCC
GGACTGCTTGTCCCGGATGCCGTTGATCAGCTTCCGGCTCAGCCTGCCCCAGCCGGTGTATCTCCGCCGC
TTCAGCTGCTTCATCACTTTGTCGTCGAACAGGTGGGCATAGGTTTTCAGCCGTTCCTCGATCATCTCTC
TGTCCTCAAACAGTGTCAGGGTCAGCACGATATCTTCCAGAATGTCCTCGTTTTCCTCATTGTCCAGGAA
GTCCTTGTCCTTGATAATTTTCAGCAGATCGTGGTATGTGCCCAGGGAGGCGTTGAACCGATCTTCCACG
CCGGAGATTTCCACGGAGTCGAAGCACTCGATTTTCTTGAAGTAGTCCTCTTTCAGCTGCTTCACGGTCA
CTTTCCGGTTGGTCTTGAACAGCAGGTCCACGATGGCCTTTTTCTGCTCGCCGCTCAGGAAGGCGGGCTT
TCTCATTCCCTCGGTCACGTATTTCACTTTGGTCAGCTCGTTATACACGGTGAAGTACTCGTACAGCAGG
CTGTGCTTGGGCAGCACCTTCTCGTTGGGCAGGTTCTTATCGAAGTTGGTCATCCGCTCGATGAAGCTCT
GGGCGGAAGCGCCCTTGTCCACCACTTCCTCGAAGTTCCAGGGGGTGATGGTTTCCTCGCTCTTTCTGGT
CATCCAGGCGAATCTGCTGTTTCCCCTGGCCAGAGGGCCCACGTAGTAGGGGATGCGGAAGGTCAGGATC
TTCTCGATCTTTTCCCGGTTGTCCTTCAGGAATGGGTAAAAATCTTCCTGCCGCCGCAGAATGGCGTGCA
GCTCTCCCAGGTGGATCTGGTGGGGGATGCTGCCGTTGTCGAAGGTCCGCTGCTTCCGCAGCAGGTCCTC
TCTGTTCAGCTTCACGAGCAGTTCCTCGGTGCCGTCCATCTTTTCCAGGATGGGCTTGATGAACTTGTAG
AACTCTTCCTGGCTGGCTCCGCCGTCAATGTAGCCGGCGTAGCCGTTCTTGCTCTGGTCGAAGAAAATCT
CTTTGTACTTCTCAGGCAGCTGCTGCCGCACGAGAGCTTTCAGCAGGGTCAGGTCCTGGTGGTGCTCGTC
GTATCTCTTGATCATAGAGGCGCTCAGGGGGGCCTTGGTGATCTCGGTGTTCACTCTCAGGATGTCGCTC
AGCAGGATGGCGTCGGACAGGTTCTTGGCGGCCAGAAACAGGTCGGCGTACTGGTCGCCGATCTGGGCCA
GCAGGTTGTCCAGGTCGTCGTCGTAGGTGTCCTTGCTCAGCTGCAGTTTGGCATCCTCGGCCAGGTCGAA
GTTGCTCTTGAAGTTGGGGGTCAGGCCCAGGCTCAGGGCAATCAGGTTTCCGAACAGGCCATTCTTCTTC
TCGCCGGGCAGCTGGGCGATCAGATTTTCCAGCCGTCTGCTCTTGCTCAGTCTGGCAGACAGGATGGCCT
TGGCGTCCACGCCGCTGGCGTTGATGGGGTTTTCCTCGAACAGCTGGTTGTAGGTCTGCACCAGCTGGAT
GAACAGCTTGTCCACGTCGCTGTTGTCGGGGTTCAGGTCGCCCTCGATCAGGAAGTGGCC
